Addgene plasmid #200427: PGK EGFP-LC3B
Purpose: Mammalian expression of fluorescently-tagged marker for autophagic vesicles
Depositing lab: Erika Holzbaur. Depositing organization: University of Pennsylvania. Publication: Regulatory imbalance between LRRK2 kinase, PPM1H phosphatase, and ARF6 GTPase disrupts the axonal transport of autophagosomes. Dou D, Smith EM, Evans CS, Boecker CA, Holzbaur ELF. Cell Rep. 2023 May 1;42(5):112448. doi: 10.1016/j.celrep.2023.112448. PubMed 37133994.
Backbone
  Vector backbone: pEGFPc1/PGK
  Backbone manufacturer: Clontech
  Backbone size w/o insert (bp): 4700
  Total vector size (bp): 5100
  Vector type: Mammalian Expression
  Selectable markers: Neomycin (select with G418)
Growth in bacteria
  Bacterial resistance: Kanamycin, 50 μg/mL
  Growth temperature: 37°C
  Growth strain: DH5alpha
  Copy number: High Copy
Gene/Insert
  Gene/Insert name: MAP1LC3B (alt names: microtubule associated protein 1 light chain 3 beta; LC3B; ATG8F)
  Species: H. sapiens (human)
  Insert size (bp): 405
  GenBank ID: NM_022818.5
  Entrez Gene: MAP1LC3B (a.k.a. ATG8F, LC3B, MAP1A/1BLC3, MAP1LC3B-a)
  Promoter: PGK
  Tag / fusion protein: EGFP (N terminal on backbone)
  Cloning method: Restriction Enzyme; 5′ cloning site BglII (unknown if destroyed); 3′ cloning site BamHI (unknown if destroyed)
  Sequencing primers: 5′ 5'-TAGTGTGGGCCCTGTTCCTG; 3′ 5'-CTTTATTTGTAACCATTATAAGCTGC
Resource information
  A portion of this plasmid was derived from a plasmid made by: Modified from PGK mCherry-LC3B
Terms and licenses: Academic/Nonprofit Terms; Industry Terms: Not Available to Industry
How to cite: PGK EGFP-LC3B was a gift from Erika Holzbaur (Addgene plasmid # 200427 ; http://n2t.net/addgene:200427 ; RRID:Addgene_200427)
