[The description below was written by a language model from this plasmid's Addgene catalogue record and pLannotate feature annotations shown in this document.]
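Description:
PGK EGFP-LC3B is a mammalian expression plasmid built on a Clontech pEGFP-C1-type backbone in which the expression cassette is driven by the human phosphoglycerate kinase 1 (PGK) promoter. It encodes human MAP1LC3B (LC3B, also known as ATG8F) fused in frame to the C-terminus of EGFP, so that the fluorescent protein sits at the N-terminal end of the fusion. The LC3B insert was placed between BglII and BamHI sites downstream of EGFP, and the transcript is terminated by the SV40 polyadenylation signal. The record notes that the construct was modified from a related PGK mCherry-LC3B plasmid. The catalogue lists a total size of about 5.1 kb, and the sequenced record is 5,019 nt.

In bacteria the plasmid replicates from a high-copy ColE1/pUC-type origin and is selected with kanamycin. The same Tn5 aminoglycoside phosphotransferase gene (NeoR/KanR) is preceded by both a bacterial bla promoter and the SV40 enhancer/early promoter and followed by the HSV TK poly(A) signal, so it also confers G418 resistance for selecting stably transfected mammalian cells. An f1 origin is present as well. Several short annotated fragments (RSF ori, large T antigen, ble, bGH poly(A)) appear to be partial matches to backbone sequence rather than functional elements.

LC3B is a ubiquitin-like modifier that becomes associated with forming autophagosome membranes, so the EGFP fusion serves as a live-cell fluorescent marker for autophagic vesicles. The associated publication concerns axonal transport of autophagosomes, consistent with use of this construct for imaging autophagosome dynamics in transfected cells.
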