Features (pLannotate 1.2.2; 14 found; start..end, strand, type, name):
     37..96      +  rep_origin     RSF ori (fragment): Plasmids containing the RSF 1030 origin of replication can be propagated in E. coli cells that contain additional plasmids with compatible origins.
    119..629     +  promoter       hPGK promoter: human phosphoglycerate kinase 1 promoter
    651..1367    +  CDS            EGFP: EGFP is a basic (constitutively fluorescent) green fluorescent protein published in 1996, derived from Aequorea victoria. It is reported to be a rapidly-maturing weak dimer with moderate acid sensitivity.
   1398..1772    +  CDS            MAP1LC3B: MLP3B_HUMAN - Also known as MAP1ALC3. Experimental evidence at protein level: Swiss-Prot protein existence level 1. Ubiquitin-like modifier involved in formation of autophagosomal vacuoles (autophagosomes). Plays a role in mitophagy which contributes to regulate mitochondrial quantity and quality by eliminating the mitochondria to a basal level to fulfill cellular energy requirements and preventing excess ROS production (PubMed:28017329). While LC3s are involved in elongation of the phagophore membrane, the GABARAP/GATE-16 subfamily is essential for a later stage in autophagosome maturation. P
   1803..1887    +  CDS            large T antigen (fragment): large T antigen from SV40 (simian virus 40)
   1910..2031    +  polyA_signal   SV40 poly(A) signal: SV40 polyadenylation signal
   2065..2493    -  rep_origin     f1 ori (sequence partly withheld): f1 bacteriophage origin of replication; arrow indicates direction of (+) strand synthesis
   2520..2624    +  promoter       AmpR promoter: bla
   2626..2983    +  promoter       SV40 promoter: SV40 enhancer and early promoter
   3018..3812    +  CDS            NeoR/KanR: aminoglycoside phosphotransferase from Tn5; aph(3')-II (or nptII); confers resistance to neomycin, kanamycin, and G418 (Geneticin®)
   3833..3985    +  CDS            ble (fragment): BLE_KLEPN - Experimental evidence at protein level: Swiss-Prot protein existence level 1. Binding protein with a strong affinity to the bleomycin family of antibiotics. Binds to CL990; an antimitotic-antibiotic compound. From Klebsiella pneumoniae.
   4044..4091    +  polyA_signal   HSV TK poly(A) signal: herpes simplex virus thymidine kinase polyadenylation signal (Cole and Stacy, 1985)
   4182..4198    -  polyA_signal   bGH poly(A) signal (fragment): bovine growth hormone polyadenylation signal
   4420..5008    +  rep_origin     ori: high-copy-number ColE1/pMB1/pBR322/pUC origin of replication
>Addgene plasmid #200427 | PGK EGFP-LC3B | addgene full sequence | sequence record 393645 | Addgene NGS Result
CGCGGCCTTTTTACGGTTCCTGGCCTTTTGCTGGCCTTTTGCTCACATGTTCTTTCCTGCGTTATCCCCT
GATTCTGTGGATAACCGTATTACCGCCATGCATTAGTTATTAATCCACGGGGTTGGGGTTGCGCCTTTTC
CAAGGCAGCCCTGGGTTTGCGCAGGGACGCGGCTGCTCTGGGCGTGGTTCCGGGAAACGCAGCGGCGCCG
ACCCTGGGTCTCGCACATTCTTCACGTCCGTTCGCAGCGTCACCCGGATCTTCGCCGCTACCCTTGTGGG
CCCCCCGGCGACGCTTCCTGCTCCGCCCCTAAGTCGGGAAGGTTCCTTGCGGTTCGCGGCGTGCCGGACG
TGACAAACGGAAGCCGCACGTCTCACTAGTACCCTCGCAGACGGACAGCGCCAGGGAGCAATGGCAGCGC
GCCGACCGCGATGGGCTGTGGCCAATAGCGGCTGCTCAGCAGGGCGCGCCGAGAGCAGCGGCCGGGAAGG
GGCGGTGCGGGAGGCGGGGTGTGGGGCGGTAGTGTGGGCCCTGTTCCTGCCCGCGCGGTGTTCCGCATTC
TGCAAGCCTCCGGAGCGCACGTCGGCAGTCGGCTCCCTCGTTGACCGAATCACCGACCTCTCTCCCCAGG
TGGATCCACCGGTCGCCACCATGGTGAGCAAGGGCGAGGAGCTGTTCACCGGGGTGGTGCCCATCCTGGT
CGAGCTGGACGGCGACGTAAACGGCCACAAGTTCAGCGTGTCCGGCGAGGGCGAGGGCGATGCCACCTAC
GGCAAGCTGACCCTGAAGTTCATCTGCACCACCGGCAAGCTGCCCGTGCCCTGGCCCACCCTCGTGACCA
CCCTGACCTACGGCGTGCAGTGCTTCAGCCGCTACCCCGACCACATGAAGCAGCACGACTTCTTCAAGTC
CGCCATGCCCGAAGGCTACGTCCAGGAGCGCACCATCTTCTTCAAGGACGACGGCAACTACAAGACCCGC
GCCGAGGTGAAGTTCGAGGGCGACACCCTGGTGAACCGCATCGAGCTGAAGGGCATCGACTTCAAGGAGG
ACGGCAACATCCTGGGGCACAAGCTGGAGTACAACTACAACAGCCACAACGTCTATATCATGGCCGACAA
GCAGAAGAACGGCATCAAGGTGAACTTCAAGATCCGCCACAACATCGAGGACGGCAGCGTGCAGCTCGCC
GACCACTACCAGCAGAACACCCCCATCGGCGACGGCCCCGTGCTGCTGCCCGACAACCACTACCTGAGCA
CCCAGTCCGCCCTGAGCAAAGACCCCAACGAGAAGCGCGATCACATGGTCCTGCTGGAGTTCGTGACCGC
CGCCGGGATCACTCTCGGCATGGACGAGCTGTACAAGTCCGGACTCAGATCTGGCTCCAGCGCAGGCATG
CCGTCGGAGAAGACCTTCAAGCAGCGCCGCACCTTCGAACAAAGAGTAGAAGATGTCCGACTTATTCGAG
AGCAGCATCCAACCAAAATCCCGGTGATAATAGAACGATACAAGGGTGAGAAGCAGCTTCCTGTTCTGGA
TAAAACAAAGTTCCTTGTACCTGACCATGTCAACATGAGTGAGCTCATCAAGATAATTAGAAGGCGCTTA
CAGCTCAATGCTAATCAGGCCTTCTTCCTGTTGGTGAACGGACACAGCATGGTCAGCGTCTCCACACCAA
TCTCAGAGGTGTATGAGAGTGAGAAAGATGAAGATGGATTCCTGTACATGGTCTACGCCTCCCAGGAGAC
GTTCGGGATGAAATTGTCAGTGTAACGCGGGGATCCACCGGATCTAGATAACTGATCATAATCAGCCATA
CCACATTTGTAGAGGTTTTACTTGCTTTAAAAAACCTCCCACACCTCCCCCTGAACCTGAAACATAAAAT
GAATGCAATTGTTGTTGTTAACTTGTTTATTGCAGCTTATAATGGTTACAAATAAAGCAATAGCATCACA
AATTTCACAAATAAAGCATTTTTTTCACTGCATTCTAGTTGTGGTTTGTCCAAACTCATCAATGTATCTT
AACGCGTAAATTGTAAGCGTTAATATTTTGTTAAAATTCGCGTTAAATTTTTGTTAAATCAGCTCATTTT
TTAACCAATAGGCCGAAATCGGCAAAATCCCTTATAAATCAAAAGAATAGACCGAGATAGGGT
[37 nt withheld, positions 2164-2200]
AAAGAACGTGGACTCCAACGTCAAAGG
[49 nt withheld, positions 2228-2276]
T
[91 nt withheld, positions 2278-2368]
G
[124 nt withheld, positions 2370-2493]
CAGGTGGCACTTTTCGGGGAAATGTGCGCGGAACCCCTATTTGTTTATTTTTCTAAATACATTCAAATAT
GTATCCGCTCATGAGACAATAACCCTGATAAATGCTTCAATAATATTGAAAAAGGAAGAGTCCTGAGGCG
GAAAGAACCAGCTGTGGAATGTGTGTCAGTTAGGGTGTGGAAAGTCCCCAGGCTCCCCAGCAGGCAGAAG
TATGCAAAGCATGCATCTCAATTAGTCAGCAACCAGGTGTGGAAAGTCCCCAGGCTCCCCAGCAGGCAGA
AGTATGCAAAGCATGCATCTCAATTAGTCAGCAACCATAGTCCCGCCCCTAACTCCGCCCATCCCGCCCC
TAACTCCGCCCAGTTCCGCCCATTCTCCGCCCCATGGCTGACTAATTTTTTTTATTTATGCAGAGGCCGA
GGCCGCCTCGGCCTCTGAGCTATTCCAGAAGTAGTGAGGAGGCTTTTTTGGAGGCCTAGGCTTTTGCAAA
GATCGATCAAGAGACAGGATGAGGATCGTTTCGCATGATTGAACAAGATGGATTGCACGCAGGTTCTCCG
GCCGCTTGGGTGGAGAGGCTATTCGGCTATGACTGGGCACAACAGACAATCGGCTGCTCTGATGCCGCCG
TGTTCCGGCTGTCAGCGCAGGGGCGCCCGGTTCTTTTTGTCAAGACCGACCTGTCCGGTGCCCTGAATGA
ACTGCAAGACGAGGCAGCGCGGCTATCGTGGCTGGCCACGACGGGCGTTCCTTGCGCAGCTGTGCTCGAC
GTTGTCACTGAAGCGGGAAGGGACTGGCTGCTATTGGGCGAAGTGCCGGGGCAGGATCTCCTGTCATCTC
ACCTTGCTCCTGCCGAGAAAGTATCCATCATGGCTGATGCAATGCGGCGGCTGCATACGCTTGATCCGGC
TACCTGCCCATTCGACCACCAAGCGAAACATCGCATCGAGCGAGCACGTACTCGGATGGAAGCCGGTCTT
GTCGATCAGGATGATCTGGACGAAGAGCATCAGGGGCTCGCGCCAGCCGAACTGTTCGCCAGGCTCAAGG
CGAGCATGCCCGACGGCGAGGATCTCGTCGTGACCCATGGCGATGCCTGCTTGCCGAATATCATGGTGGA
AAATGGCCGCTTTTCTGGATTCATCGACTGTGGCCGGCTGGGTGTGGCGGACCGCTATCAGGACATAGCG
TTGGCTACCCGTGATATTGCTGAAGAGCTTGGCGGCGAATGGGCTGACCGCTTCCTCGTGCTTTACGGTA
TCGCCGCTCCCGATTCGCAGCGCATCGCCTTCTATCGCCTTCTTGACGAGTTCTTCTGAGCGGGACTCTG
GGGTTCGAAATGACCGACCAAGCGACGCCCAACCTGCCATCACGAGATTTCGATTCCACCGCCGCCTTCT
ATGAAAGGTTGGGCTTCGGAATCGTTTTCCGGGACGCCGGCTGGATGATCCTCCAGCGCGGGGATCTCAT
GCTGGAGTTCTTCGCCCACCCTAGGGGGAGGCTAACTGAAACACGGAAGGAGACAATACCGGAAGGAACC
CGCGCTATGACGGCAATAAAAAGACAGAATAAAACGCACGGTGTTGGGTCGTTTGTTCATAAACGCGGGG
TTCGGTCCCAGGGCTGGCACTCTGTCGATACCCCACCGAGACCCCATTGGGGCCAATACGCCCGCGTTTC
TTCCTTTTCCCCACCCCACCCCCCAAGTTCGGGTGAAGGCCCAGGGCTCGCAGCCAACGTCGGGGCGGCA
GGCCCTGCCATAGCCTCAGGTTACTCATATATACTTTAGATTGATTTAAAACTTCATTTTTAATTTAAAA
GGATCTAGGTGAAGATCCTTTTTGATAATCTCATGACCAAAATCCCTTAACGTGAGTTTTCGTTCCACTG
AGCGTCAGACCCCGTAGAAAAGATCAAAGGATCTTCTTGAGATCCTTTTTTTCTGCGCGTAATCTGCTGC
TTGCAAACAAAAAAACCACCGCTACCAGCGGTGGTTTGTTTGCCGGATCAAGAGCTACCAACTCTTTTTC
CGAAGGTAACTGGCTTCAGCAGAGCGCAGATACCAAATACTGTTCTTCTAGTGTAGCCGTAGTTAGGCCA
CCACTTCAAGAACTCTGTAGCACCGCCTACATACCTCGCTCTGCTAATCCTGTTACCAGTGGCTGCTGCC
AGTGGCGATAAGTCGTGTCTTACCGGGTTGGACTCAAGACGATAGTTACCGGATAAGGCGCAGCGGTCGG
GCTGAACGGGGGGTTCGTGCACACAGCCCAGCTTGGAGCGAACGACCTACACCGAACTGAGATACCTACA
GCGTGAGCTATGAGAAAGCGCCACGCTTCCCGAAGGGAGAAAGGCGGACAGGTATCCGGTAAGCGGCAGG
GTCGGAACAGGAGAGCGCACGAGGGAGCTTCCAGGGGGAAACGCCTGGTATCTTTATAGTCCTGTCGGGT
TTCGCCACCTCTGACTTGAGCGTCGATTTTTGTGATGCTCGTCAGGGGGGCGGAGCCTATGGAAAAACGC
CAGCAA
