>Addgene plasmid #200427 | PGK EGFP-LC3B | depositor partial sequence | sequence record 389237 | 5'-AGATGAACTTCAGGGTCAGC
CGCATTCTGCAGCCTCCGGAGCGCACGTCGGCAGTCGGCTCCCTCGTTGACCGAATCACCGACCTCTCTC
CCCAGGTGGATCCACCGGTCGCCACCATGGTGAGCAAGGGCGAGGAGCTGTTCACCGGGGTGGTGCCCAT
CCTGGTCGAGCTGGACGGCGACGTAAACGGCCACAAGTTCAGCGTGTCCGGCGAGGGCGAGGGCGATGCC
ACCTACGGCAAGCTGACCCTGAAGTTCATCTGCACCACCGGCAAGCTGCCCGTGCCCTGGCCCACCCTCG
TGACCACCCTGACCTACGGCGTGCAGTGCTTCAGCCGCTACCCCGACCACATGAAGCAGCACGACTTCTT
CAAGTCCGCCATGCCCGAAGGCTACGTCCAGGAGCGCACCATCTTCTTCAAGGACGACGGCAACTACAAG
ACCCGCGCCGAGGTGAAGTTCGAGGGCGACACCCTGGTGAACCGCATCGAGCTGAAGGGCATCGACTTCA
AGGAGGACGGCAACATCCTGGGGCACAAGCTGGAGTACAACTACAACAGCCACAACGTCTATATCATGGC
CGACAAGCAGAAGAACGGCATCAAGGTGAACTTCAAGATCCGCCACAACATCGAGGACGGCAGCGTGCAG
CTCGCCGACCACTACCAGCAGAACACCCCCATCGGCGACGGCCCCGTGCTGCTGCCCGACAACCACTACC
TGAGCACCCAGTCCGCCCTGAGCAAAGACCCCAACGAGAAGCGCGATCACATGGTCCTGCTGGAGTTCGT
GACCGCCGCCGGGATCACTCTCGGCATGGACGAGCTGTACAAGTCCGGACTCAGATCTGGCTCCAGCGCA
GGCATGCCGTCGGAGAAGACCTTCAAGCAGCGCCGCACCTTCGAACAAAGAGTAGAAGATGTCCGACTTA
TTCGAGAGCAGCATCCAACCAAAATCCCGGTGATAATAGAACGATACAAGGGTGAGAAGCAGCTTCCTGT
TCTGGATAAAACAAAGTTCCTTGTACCTGACCATGTCAACATGAGTGAGCTCATCAAGATAATTAGAAGG
CGCTTACAGCTCAATGCTAATCAGGCCTTCTTCCTGTTGGTGAACGGACACAGCATGGTCAGCGTCTCCA
CACCAATCTCAGAGGTGTATGAGAGTGAGAAAGATGAAGATGGATTCCTGTACATGGTCTACGCCTCCCA
GGAGACGTTCGGGATGAAATTGTCAGTGTAACGCGGGGATCCACCGGATCTAGATAACTGATCATAATCA
GCCATACCACATTTGTAGAGGTTTTACTTGCTTTAAAAAACCTCCCACACCTCCCCCTGAACCTGAAACA
TAAAATGAATG
